>Addgene plasmid #110999 | CCp1-COMP-blac-flag-his | depositor full sequence | sequence record 208755 | CCp1-COMP-blac-flag-his sequence 12463 bps
CTCGAGAAAGGCGTCTAACCAGTCACAGTCGCAAGGTAGGCTGAGCACCGTGGCGGGCGGCAGCGGGTGG
CGGTCGGGGTTGTTTCTGGCGGAGGTGCTGCTGATGATGTAATTAAAGTAGGCGGTCTTGAGACGGCGGA
TGGTCGAGGTGAGGTGTGGCAGGCTTGAGATCCAGCTGTTGGGGTGAGTACTCCCTCTCAAAAGCGGGCA
TTACTTCTGCGCTAAGATTGTCAGTTTCCAAAAACGAGGAGGATTTGATATTCACCTGGCCCGATCTGGC
CATACACTTGAGTGACAATGACATCCACTTTGCCTTTCTCTCCACAGGTGTCCACTCCCAGGTCCAAGTT
TGCCACCATGGAGTTTCAGACCCAGGTACTCATGTCCCTGCTGCTCTGCATGTCTGGTGCGGCCGCCCAG
GAAAGCGCCACCAACTTCTACAAGTTCATCGACAGCTTCGCCAGCAGCACCTACATGAGCGAGGAAAGCG
GCAGCAGCGCCTACGACGCCAAGCGGGCCATCCAGAACAACCCCAACTACTGGTGCAGCTCCGGCAACCA
CGCCAACGACGAGGAAATCACCTGGACCGGCTACCTGAACACCAAGGGCTTCATCAAGGGCGTGAAGGTG
TCCTGGGCCTACAGCCCCGAGTTCGTGAAGATCAGCGTGTCCAGCGACGGCGAGAAGTACCGGACCATCA
TCCCCTACAAGAAGATCTCCAGCAACGAGGCCAGCTTCGACGAGATCTACTTCTTCAAGCGGCTGGAAGA
GGCCATGAGCATCAAGATCGGCCTGAAGAACGCCCGGCACAAGTACTTCGGCATCCGGGAAGTGAAGCTG
ATCGGCGGAGGCAACCCCTACTTCCTGCTGCTGAGCGGCATCAGCTCCGAGGAAGAGATGTGCCTGCAGG
TCGAGGAAGGCCTGATCAACAACGACAACACCGCCATCATCCTGGACAGCTGTACCAACGCCCTGGCCTC
CGGCGACGGCAGAGAGCTGTGGAAAACAAACAGCAACAACCAGGTCATCAGCGCCTTCAGCGACCCTCCC
AAGTGCCTGAGCGTGGTCAACCTGGACGACCTCGAGAACAACAAGATCGTGCTGTACGACTGCCTGCGGG
CCCTGGAAGATGGCGACGGAAAGAGCAACTGGATCTTCGAGAGCAACAGCCAGATCCGGCTGCAGAAGTC
TGGCGACGCCTTCTGCATCAGCCAGAAGAACATCTACGGCAACATCCCCGGCATCCACGACATCCTGCTG
AACCTGGATGTGTCCATCTACAGCAACTCCGCCCTGGACGATGACCACAACCCCGACAATACCATCGACG
GCAACCTGAACTCCTACTGGGCCAGCGCCACCTTCACCGACAACTACGACCACCTGGTGTACCTGGTGCT
GGACCTGAACAAGATCACCGACCTGAGCCGGATCAAGATCTACTGGGAGTACCCTCCCCTGCACTACAAT
ATCGCCGTGTCCACCGACAATCAGAACTTCGCCGTGGTGTCCGAGAACCTGGCCAACCCCGCCTACATCA
CCGTGGACTCCCTGAAGAATATGGAAACCCGGTATATCAAGATCAGCATGATCAAGACCCACCCCAAGCA
CGGCGAGCTGGGCGACAACTTCCTGTACGGCATCCGCAGCATCGAGGTGCAGGCCAACAACCTGGAAACC
GTGATCAACCACTGCCGGGACGCCGCCAACAGCGACGACGCCAGAGACAAGTATTTCGTCGAGTACATCA
CAGAGTTCGACAAGGACCTGACCAACAAGCTGATCAACCTCGAGGACGACGTGACCAAGAACGTGGCCAG
CATCAGCGACAATCTGGCCAAGCTGGAAGAACTGCTGCCCAACATCGAGACATGCCTGGAAGAGAAGAAA
ACCTACGATGAGGAACTGAAAGAGAGCAAAGAGAAGGCCAACGACCTCAACAACAAACTGAGCCTGCTGA
CCAGCGTGAACGTGAACACCCTGGACTCCGATATCCTGAAGCTGGGCATCCTGCCCGGCGACAGCTACAA
CTTCCCCGCCAACGATTGCGCCGTGATTAAGAACGTGCAGGAAAACCCTCTGAGCGGCTTCTACTGGATC
AAGCCCAAGTGCAGCCCTGAGCCCCTGCGGGTGTACTGCGACATGGACAGCTCCACCAGCATCTACATCT
GGAACGGCAACCCACCCAAGAGCCCCGATCACCTGATCACCAACATGATCAACTCCGTGAACGACATCCG
GCAGCACTGCGCCGAAGTGGGCCTGCAGCCTCTGATCCTGAGAAGCAAGAACCAGCTGAACAGCCTGATC
ATCTCTCTGAAGAAGATCGGCTACAGCCTGAACGGCAAAGTGAACATCCCTCTGGCCTACGACTACAGCT
GCGACCACGGCAGCTGCAGCGGCAGATTCCACGACCTGCTGAATGGCAACATCGACATCAGCACCCTGAT
CTACCTGAAGGCCAGCGAGAGCCCTGACAGCACCAAAGTGCGGCAGACCGCCGGCATCTCCTACGACGAC
GGCTCCTTCAAGTTCTTCAATCTGGAAACCAGCGACATCTCCGCCATCGTGTGCAGCACCAACAGCGCCG
AGAACGACGCCGCCCTGCAGTACCTGTCCATCAACTGCGAGACAACCGGCATGGAAGATAGCTTCCACAG
CATCGTGAATACCAATATCGTGGTGCTGTGCCCTCTGGGCTGCGACGATGAGAAGTATCACGACGCCTCC
ATCTATGGCAGCCGGGGCACCTACAGCGATAACAGCGCCATCTGCAGAGCCGCCATCCACTCCGACATCA
TCGACAACAAGGGCGGCCTGGTCAATGTGGCCATCGAGAGCGGCATGGACCACTACGTGGGCAGCATTAA
CAACAATATCGAGAGCATCTCCCTCAACAAGAACGAGAAGGGCCTGCTGGACATCATCCCTGAGGAAAAA
GAGGGCACCAACAACATCAGAGAGGAAAGCAGCATCTTCCACCACAAGACCATCCGGGTGTCCTCCCTGA
TCGAGGACTGTCCCCTGGACCTGTTCCTGTTCAACCAGGCTAGCTTCCTGGAAAAGGGAAACAACATCCG
GAACAACAAAGGCACCGAGCTGAAGTACAACGACGACGAGAACATGGCCGTGAAGAATTTCCACGAGCTG
ATCTCCAACCTGATGGAAAACATCGATGCCATCCACGGCGTGGACAGCAGCGTGATCAGCATTGTGCAGG
AAGAGACAATCCGGATCATCGAAAAGACCAAGAAAGAGCTGAAGCCCGCCGACATGCTGAGCAAGAAGCA
GATTGAGGACGCCATGAACCTGTACAACCTGGCCGAGAATCTGGCTATCTACCTGTACGATCTGAGCAGC
AAGTACATCCAGGATCTCGAGAAGCTGAAGAACACCCTCGAGGAACTCAAGGGCGCCCAGAAGGTGGCCC
ACAACTTCGGCACCTTCAAGCTGAACTACGAGACAATGAATTTCGCCACCCACTTCAGCCTGTTCGACAG
CAACCTCATCAAGAACAAAGAAAGCGTGTGGGGCTACAGCGACACCAACATCCTGGGCCACGAGAACAGC
ATCGGCCAGATGAACTCCGTGTCTAGCCAGGAAATCGGCGAGGGCTACTATGCCAAGCTGAAGGGACTGA
ACTTCTACGACTTCGACTTCAACATTGCCGTGCTGAGCAGAGGCACCGGCTGTCTGGGCGTGGTGTTCCG
GGCCAAGGACGACTTCAATTTCTACCTGTTTGACATCTGCGACAAGGATGGCACCAAGAGACTGAGCAAG
GTGGAAAACGGCCAGGTGCACATCCTGAAGAAGGTGGTCAACTCTGACGTGACCCTGAACAACCAGTGGA
ACAAGTACAAGATCATCACCAAGCACGCCAATATCGACATCTACGAGGTGGACAAGGACAACAACATGAT
TAAGATCCTGAGCAGCCTGGACGAGCGGTTCCTGTCCGGCACCGTGGGCCTGTACTCTCAGATCTACGGC
CTGGGCACCTTCTTTGACGACCTGGAAGTGATCGCCCTGCCCTGCACCCAGCTGAGCGAGCTGAACACAC
TGAACAAAAACGTGAAGTCCAACTGCCCCTACTACAAAGAGAACTATCTCAACAACCTCATGAGCTACGA
TATCATCTACAACCCTAACAACTACTTCAACTGGAACGTCGAGAAAGAGAACGAGCAGAACTACCTGCTG
TGCAGCAAGAACGAAGAGGAAGTGAAAAACGCCAAGGATGAGAAGGATATCTACACCATCGTGCTGCTGA
AGCTGCGCGAGTGCACCGACGGCACCTTTAACTTCGATATTCAGGTGTCCGACGACGAAACCGGGAATAT
CGCCAAGAAGCTGAGCTACATCTATATCCTGTTCCACTACAAGGACGAAAACAACTTCAACGCCCTCGAG
ATGAAGGACGGCAAGCTGGCTTTCCTGACAAACAAGAATGGCAAGAGCTTCATCCTGTCCGAGCGGAACG
AGGAAGAAAACGATAACAACAAAAACATTGAGAAGCGGTTCACCTTCGTGCAGAACGAATGGATCCACGT
GAACCTGCACTTCGACAAGTCCACCTTCAAAGTGATCATCATCACAAACAACAACGAGGACAAGTTCGTC
CTGAGCGCCAAGAGCCGGAACGACGTGCCCCTGGGCAAAGTGGGCTTCCTGGTGCACAATTTCGACGAAG
TGAAGTTCGACTCCATCCTGCTCAACAGCCCCACCATCACAAAGGTGGACGAGAACTTTCTGCAGGTCAA
AAGCAAGACCTGGGCCAATTGCGAGGACAGCGTGCACGTGCTGCACCGGCGGTTCAGCTGCGAGACTGAC
ATCTACCCCAATGAGGCCAAAGAAAAGCACATCAAGTGCATCAAGAATTTCTGCAAAGAGTGCTGCCTGT
ACCACACACAGCTGCTGGACTCCAACGAGAAGAACGAGTGCGAGAAGCACTGCAAGCAGAACGATAATCT
GGCCGCCAAGATGCAGACCCTGTTCGAGAAGTTCATCAATCGCTGCGTGTCCCTGAACGAGAATGAGGAC
TACGAAACCTGCGATAAGAACGACAAGAAATGCAAAAACAAAGTGTGCGTGCTGTGCTGCAAAAAGCACG
ACCCCACCACCAGCAAAGAACTGAAGGTGCTGCCCATGAACCAGTTCAAGAAGATTCAGGAAAACGAGAT
CATCGAGTGCCAGCTGCAGTGCAATATGATCCACTCCATCGGCGCGCCGTCGACCTCCATCACGGCCTAT
AAGAGTGAGGGGGAGTCAGCGGAGTTCTCCTTCCCACTCAACCTTGGAGAGGAAAGCCTGCAGGGAGAGT
TGAGATGGAAGGCAGAGAAGGCTCCTTCTTCCCAGTCCTGGATCACCTTCTCCCTAAAGAACCAAAAGGT
GTCTGTGCAGAAGTCTACTAGCAACCCCAAGTTCCAGCTGTCCGAAACGCTCCCACTCACCCTTCAGATA
CCCCAGGTCTCCCTTCAGTTTGCTGGTTCTGGCAACCTGACCCTGACTCTGGACAGAGGGATACTGTATC
AGGAAGTGAACCTGGTGGTGATGAAAGTGACTCAGCCCGACAGCAACACTTTGACCTGTGAGGTGATGGG
ACCCACCTCACCCAAGATGAGACTGATCTTGAAGCAGGAGAATCAGGAGGCCAGGGTCTCCAGGCAGGAG
AAAGTGATTCAAGTGCAGGCCCCTGAAGCAGGGGTGTGGCAATGTCTACTGAGTGAAGGTGAAGAGGTCA
AGATGGACTCCAAGATCCAGGTTTTATCCAAAGGGTTGAATTCCGGCGGCGGCTCCGGAGGCGGTACCGG
TGGCGGCGACCTAGCCCCACAGATGCTTCGAGAACTCCAGGAGACTAATGCGGCGCTGCAAGACGTGAGA
GAGCTCTTGCGACAGCAGGTCAAGGAGATCACCTTCCTGAAGAATACGGTGATGGAATGTGACGCCTGCG
GTCTAGACAGAAACCTGCCTCCACTAGCACCTCTGGGCCCACACCCAGAAACGCTGGTGAAAGTAAAAGA
TGCTGAAGATCAGTTGGGTGCACGAGTGGGTTACATCGAACTGGATCTCAACAGCGGTAAGATCCTTGAG
AGTTTTCGCCCCGAAGAACGTTTTCCAATGATGAGCACTTTTAAAGTTCTGCTATGTGGCGCGGTATTAT
CCCGTATTGACGCCGGGCAAGAGCAACTCGGTCGCCGCATACACTATTCTCAGAATGACTTGGTTGAGTA
CTCACCAGTCACAGAAAAGCATCTTACGGATGGCATGACAGTAAGAGAATTATGCAGTGCTGCCATAACC
ATGAGTGATAACACTGCGGCCAACTTACTTCTGACAACGATCGGAGGACCGAAGGAGCTAACCGCTTTTT
TGCACAACATGGGGGATCATGTAACTCGCCTTGATCGTTGGGAACCGGAGCTGAATGAAGCCATACCAAA
CGACGAGCGTGACACCACGATGCCTGTAGCAATGGCAACAACGTTGCGCAAACTATTAACTGGCGAACTA
CTTACTCTAGCTTCCCGGCAACAATTAATAGACTGGATGGAGGCGGATAAAGTTGCAGGACCACTTCTGC
GCTCGGCCCTTCCGGCTGGCTGGTTTATTGCTGATAAATCTGGAGCCGGTGAGCGTGGGTCTCGCGGTAT
CATTGCAGCACTGGGGCCAGATGGTAAGCCCTCCCGTATCGTAGTTATCTACACGACGGGGAGTCAGGCA
ACTATGGATGAACGAAATAGACAGATCGCTGAGATAGGTGCCTCACTGATTAAGCATTGGGGCCCTGACT
ACAAAGACCATGACGGTGATTATAAAGATCATGACATCGATTACAAGGATGACGATGACAAGGGCCCTCA
CCACCACCATCACCACTAATTAATTAAGGATCCCCCGACCTCGACCTCTGGCTAATAAAGGAAATTTATT
TTCATTGCAATAGTGTGTTGGAATTTTTTGTGTCTCTCACTCGGAAGGACATATGGGAGGGCAAATCATT
TGGTCGAGATCCCTCGGAGATCTCTAGCTAGAGGATCGATCCCCGCCCCGGACGAACTAAACCTGACTAC
GACATCTCTGCCCCTTCTTCGCGGGGCAGTGCATGTAATCCCTTCAGTTGGTTGGTACAACTTGCCAACT
GGGCCCTGTTCCACATGTGACACGGGGGGGGACCAAACACAAAGGGGTTCTCTGACTGTAGTTGACATCC
TTATAAATGGATGTGCACATTTGCCAACACTGAGTGGCTTTCATCCTGGAGCAGACTTTGCAGTCTGTGG
ACTGCAACACAACATTGCCTTTATGTGTAACTCTTGGCTGAAGCTCTTACACCAATGCTGGGGGACATGT
ACCTCCCAGGGGCCCAGGAAGACTACGGGAGGCTACACCAACGTCAATCAGAGGGGCCTGTGTAGCTACC
GATAAGCGGACCCTCAAGAGGGCATTAGCAATAGTGTTTATAAGGCCCCCTTGTTAACCCTAAACGGGTA
GCATATGCTTCCCGGGTAGTAGTATATACTATCCAGACTAACCCTAATTCAATAGCATATGTTACCCAAC
GGGAAGCATATGCTATCGAATTAGGGTTAGTAAAAGGGTCCTAAGGAACAGCGATATCTCCCACCCCATG
AGCTGTCACGGTTTTATTTACATGGGGTCAGGATTCCACGAGGGTAGTGAACCATTTTAGTCACAAGGGC
AGTGGCTGAAGATCAAGGAGCGGGCAGTGAACTCTCCTGAATCTTCGCCTGCTTCTTCATTCTCCTTCGT
TTAGCTAATAGAATAACTGCTGAGTTGTGAACAGTAAGGTGTATGTGAGGTGCTCGAAAACAAGGTTTCA
GGTGACGCCCCCAGAATAAAATTTGGACGGGGGGTTCAGTGGTGGCATTGTGCTATGACACCAATATAAC
CCTCACAAACCCCTTGGGCAATAAATACTAGTGTAGGAATGAAACATTCTGAATATCTTTAACAATAGAA
ATCCATGGGGTGGGGACAAGCCGTAAAGACTGGATGTCCATCTCACACGAATTTATGGCTATGGGCAACA
CATAATCCTAGTGCAATATGATACTGGGGTTATTAAGATGTGTCCCAGGCAGGGACCAAGACAGGTGAAC
CATGTTGTTACACTCTATTTGTAACAAGGGGAAAGAGAGTGGACGCCGACAGCAGCGGACTCCACTGGTT
GTCTCTAACACCCCCGAAAATTAAACGGGGCTCCACGCCAATGGGGCCCATAAACAAAGACAAGTGGCCA
CTCTTTTTTTTGAAATTGTGGAGTGGGGGCACGCGTCAGCCCCCACACGCCGCCCTGCGGTTTTGGACTG
TAAAATAAGGGTGTAATAACTTGGCTGATTGTAACCCCGCTAACCACTGCGGTCAAACCACTTGCCCACA
AAACCACTAATGGCACCCCGGGGAATACCTGCATAAGTAGGTGGGCGGGCCAAGATAGGGGCGCGATTGC
TGCGATCTGGAGGACAAATTACACACACTTGCGCCTGAGCGCCAAGCACAGGGTTGTTGGTCCTCATATT
CACGAGGTCGCTGAGAGCACGGTGGGCTAATGTTGCCATGGGTAGCATATACTACCCAAATATCTGGATA
GCATATGCTATCCTAATCTATATCTGGGTAGCATAGGCTATCCTAATCTATATCTGGGTAGCATATGCTA
TCCTAATCTATATCTGGGTAGTATATGCTATCCTAATTTATATCTGGGTAGCATAGGCTATCCTAATCTA
TATCTGGGTAGCATATGCTATCCTAATCTATATCTGGGTAGTATATGCTATCCTAATCTGTATCCGGGTA
GCATATGCTATCCTAATAGAGATTAGGGTAGTATATGCTATCCTAATTTATATCTGGGTAGCATATACTA
CCCAAATATCTGGATAGCATATGCTATCCTAATCTATATCTGGGTAGCATATGCTATCCTAATCTATATC
TGGGTAGCATAGGCTATCCTAATCTATATCTGGGTAGCATATGCTATCCTAATCTATATCTGGGTAGTAT
ATGCTATCCTAATTTATATCTGGGTAGCATAGGCTATCCTAATCTATATCTGGGTAGCATATGCTATCCT
AATCTATATCTGGGTAGTATATGCTATCCTAATCTGTATCCGGGTAGCATATGCTATCCTCATGATAAGC
TGTCAAACATGAGAATTTTCTTGAAGACGAAAGGGCCTCGTGATACGCCTATTTTTATAGGTTAATGTCA
TGATAATAATGGTTTCTTAGACGTCAGGTGGCACTTTTCGGGGAAATGTGCGCGGAACCCCTATTTGTTT
ATTTTTCTAAATACATTCAAATATGTATCCGCTCATGAGACAATAACCCTGATAAATGCTTCAATAATAT
TGAAAAAGGAAGAGTATGAGTATTCAACATTTCCGTGTCGCCCTTATTCCCTTTTTTGCGGCATTTTGCC
TTCCTGTTTTTGCTCACCCAGAAACGCTGGTGAAAGTAAAAGATGCTGAAGATCAGTTGGGTGCACGAGT
GGGTTACATCGAACTGGATCTCAACAGCGGTAAGATCCTTGAGAGTTTTCGCCCCGAAGAACGTTTTCCA
ATGATGAGCACTTTTAAAGTTCTGCTATGTGGCGCGGTATTATCCCGTGTTGACGCCGGGCAAGAGCAAC
TCGGTCGCCGCATACACTATTCTCAGAATGACTTGGTTGAGTACTCACCAGTCACAGAAAAGCATCTTAC
GGATGGCATGACAGTAAGAGAATTATGCAGTGCTGCCATAACCATGAGTGATAACACTGCGGCCAACTTA
CTTCTGACAACGATCGGAGGACCGAAGGAGCTAACCGCTTTTTTGCACAACATGGGGGATCATGTAACTC
GCCTTGATCGTTGGGAACCGGAGCTGAATGAAGCCATACCAAACGACGAGCGTGACACCACGATGCCTGC
AGCAATGGCAACAACGTTGCGCAAACTATTAACTGGCGAACTACTTACTCTAGCTTCCCGGCAACAATTA
ATAGACTGGATGGAGGCGGATAAAGTTGCAGGACCACTTCTGCGCTCGGCCCTTCCGGCTGGCTGGTTTA
TTGCTGATAAATCTGGAGCCGGTGAGCGTGGGTCTCGCGGTATCATTGCAGCACTGGGGCCAGATGGTAA
GCCCTCCCGTATCGTAGTTATCTACACGACGGGGAGTCAGGCAACTATGGATGAACGAAATAGACAGATC
GCTGAGATAGGTGCCTCACTGATTAAGCATTGGTAACTGTCAGACCAAGTTTACTCATATATACTTTAGA
TTGATTTAAAACTTCATTTTTAATTTAAAAGGATCTAGGTGAAGATCCTTTTTGATAATCTCATGACCAA
AATCCCTTAACGTGAGTTTTCGTTCCACTGAGCGTCAGACCCCGTAGAAAAGATCAAAGGATCTTCTTGA
GATCCTTTTTTTCTGCGCGTAATCTGCTGCTTGCAAACAAAAAAACCACCGCTACCAGCGGTGGTTTGTT
TGCCGGATCAAGAGCTACCAACTCTTTTTCCGAAGGTAACTGGCTTCAGCAGAGCGCAGATACCAAATAC
TGTTCTTCTAGTGTAGCCGTAGTTAGGCCACCACTTCAAGAACTCTGTAGCACCGCCTACATACCTCGCT
CTGCTAATCCTGTTACCAGTGGCTGCTGCCAGTGGCGATAAGTCGTGTCTTACCGGGTTGGACTCAAGAC
GATAGTTACCGGATAAGGCGCAGCGGTCGGGCTGAACGGGGGGTTCGTGCACACAGCCCAGCTTGGAGCG
AACGACCTACACCGAACTGAGATACCTACAGCGTGAGCTATGAGAAAGCGCCACGCTTCCCGAAGGGAGA
AAGGCGGACAGGTATCCGGTAAGCGGCAGGGTCGGAACAGGAGAGCGCACGAGGGAGCTTCCAGGGGGAA
ACGCCTGGTATCTTTATAGTCCTGTCGGGTTTCGCCACCTCTGACTTGAGCGTCGATTTTTGTGATGCTC
GTCAGGGGGGCGGAGCCTATGGAAAAACGCCAGCAACGCGGCCTTTTTACGGTTCCTGGCCTTTTGCTGG
CCTTTTGCTCACATGTTCTTTCCTGCGTTATCCCCTGATTCTGTGGATAACCGTATTACCGCCTTTGAGT
GAGCTGATACCGCTCGCCGCAGCCGAACGACCGAGCGCAGCGAGTCAGTGAGCGAGGAAGCGGAAGAGCG
CCCAATACGCAAACCGCCTCTCCCCGCGCGTTGGCCGATTCATTAATGCAGCTGGCACGACAGGTTTCCC
GACTGGAAAGCGGGCAGTGAGCGCAACGCAATTAATGTGAGTTAGCTCACTCATTAGGCACCCCAGGCTT
TACACTTTATGCTTCCGGCTCGTATGTTGTGTGGAATTGTGAGCGGATAACAATTTCACACAGGAAACAG
CTATGACCATGATTACGCCAAGCTCTAGCTAGAGGTCGACCAATTCTCATGTTTGACAGCTTATCATCGC
AGATCCGGGCAACGTTGTTGCCATTGCTGCAGGCGCAGAACTGGTAGGTATGGAAGATCTATACATTGAA
TCAATATTGGCAATTAGCCATATTAGTCATTGGTTATATAGCATAAATCAATATTGGCTATTGGCCATTG
CATACGTTGTATCTATATCATAATATGTACATTTATATTGGCTCATGTCCAATATGACCGCCATGTTGAC
ATTGATTATTGACTAGTTATTAATAGTAATCAATTACGGGGTCATTAGTTCATAGCCCATATATGGAGTT
CCGCGTTACATAACTTACGGTAAATGGCCCGCCTGGCTGACCGCCCAACGACCCCCGCCCATTGACGTCA
ATAATGACGTATGTTCCCATAGTAACGCCAATAGGGACTTTCCATTGACGTCAATGGGTGGAGTATTTAC
GGTAAACTGCCCACTTGGCAGTACATCAAGTGTATCATATGCCAAGTCCGCCCCCTATTGACGTCAATGA
CGGTAAATGGCCCGCCTGGCATTATGCCCAGTACATGACCTTACGGGACTTTCCTACTTGGCAGTACATC
TACGTATTAGTCATCGCTATTACCATGGTGATGCGGTTTTGGCAGTACACCAATGGGCGTGGATAGCGGT
TTGACTCACGGGGATTTCCAAGTCTCCACCCCATTGACGTCAATGGGAGTTTGTTTTGGCACCAAAATCA
ACGGGACTTTCCAAAATGTCGTAATAACCCCGCCCCGTTGACGCAAATGGGCGGTAGGCGTGTACGGTGG
GAGGTCTATATAAGCAGAGCTCGTTTAGTGAACCGTCAGATCCTCACTCTCTTCCGCATCGCTGTCTGCG
AGGGCCAGCTGTTGGGCTCGCGGTTGAGGACAAACTCTTCGCGGTCTTTCCAGTACTCTTGGATCGGAAA
CCCGTCGGCCTCCGAACGGTACTCCGCCACCGAGGGACCTGAGCGAGTCCGCATCGACCGGATCGGAAAA
CCT
Features (pLannotate 1.2.2; 20 found; start..end, strand, type, name):
    184..273     +  intron         chimeric intron (fragment): chimera between introns from adenovirus and immunoglobulin heavy chain genes
    292..338     +  CDS            IgH signal sequence (fragment): signal sequence from the mouse immunoglobulin heavy chain variable region
   5098..5781    +  CDS            Cd4 (fragment): CD4_RAT - Experimental evidence at protein level: Swiss-Prot protein existence level 1. Integral membrane glycoprotein that plays an essential role in the immune response and serves multiple functions in responses against both external and internal offenses. In T-cells, functions primarily as a coreceptor for MHC class II molecule:peptide complex. The antigens presented by class II peptides are derived from extracellular proteins while class I peptides are derived from cytosolic proteins. Interacts simultaneously with the T-cell receptor (TCR) and the MHC class II presented by antigen presenti
   5818..5985    +  CDS            COMP (fragment): COMP_HUMAN - Experimental evidence at protein level: Swiss-Prot protein existence level 1. May play a role in the structural integrity of cartilage via its interaction with other extracellular matrix proteins such as the collagens and fibronectin. Can mediate the interaction of chondrocytes with the cartilage extracellular matrix through interaction with cell surface integrin receptors. Could play a role in the pathogenesis of osteoarthritis. Potent suppressor of apoptosis in both primary chondrocytes and transformed cells. Suppresses apoptosis by blocking the activation of caspase-3 and by in
   5993..6780    +  CDS            bla(M) (fragment): β-lactamase lacking the signal sequence; bla(M); allows cytosolic expression of β-lactamase
   6787..6852    +  CDS            3xFLAG: three tandem FLAG® epitope tags, followed by an enterokinase cleavage site
   6914..6969    +  polyA_signal   β-globin poly(A) signal: rabbit β-globin polyadenylation signal (Gil and Proudfoot, 1987)
   7483..9164    -  rep_origin     oriP (fragment): Epstein-Barr virus oriP replication origin (Yates et al., 2000)
   9291..9395    +  promoter       AmpR promoter: bla
   9396..10256   +  CDS            AmpR: β-lactamase; bla; confers resistance to ampicillin, carbenicillin, and related antibiotics
  10427..11015   +  rep_origin     ori: high-copy-number ColE1/pMB1/pBR322/pUC origin of replication
  11198..11290   +  CDS            lacI (fragment): lac repressor; lacI; The lac repressor binds to the lac operator to inhibit transcription in E. coli. This inhibition can be relieved by adding lactose or isopropyl-β-D-thiogalactopyranoside (IPTG).
  11303..11324   +  protein_bind   CAP binding site: CAP binding activates transcription in the presence of cAMP. E. coli catabolite activator protein
  11339..11369   +  promoter       lac promoter: promoter for the E. coli lac operon
  11373..11395   +  protein_bind   lac operator (fragment): The lac repressor binds to the lac operator to inhibit transcription in E. coli. This inhibition can be relieved by adding lactose or isopropyl-β-D-thiogalactopyranoside (IPTG). lac repressor encoded by lacI
  11489..11514   -  CDS            bla(M) (fragment): β-lactamase lacking the signal sequence; bla(M); allows cytosolic expression of β-lactamase
  11688..12067   +  enhancer       CMV enhancer: human cytomegalovirus immediate early enhancer
  12069..12268   +  promoter       CMV promoter: human cytomegalovirus (CMV) immediate early promoter
  12336..12374   +  misc_feature   Ad SA (fragment): adenovirus major late transcript splice acceptor (Friedrich and Soriano, 1991)
  12407..153     -  CDS            PTP (fragment) (across the origin): TERM_ADE02 - Experimental evidence at protein level: Swiss-Prot protein existence level 1. Protein covalently bound to the viral DNA that acts as a primer for viral genomic replication by DNA strand displacement. Assembles on the viral origin of replication in an initiation complex with viral polymerase, DBP, host NFIA and host POU2F1/OCT1. During initiation, the polymerase covalently couples the first dCTP with Ser- 580 of pTP. The terminal protein stimulates the template activity over 20 fold compared to protein-free templates. Neo-synthesized viral genomes are linked to two preterminal prot
