>Addgene plasmid #110999 | CCp1-COMP-blac-flag-his | addgene full sequence | sequence record 224542 | Addgene NGS Result
CTCGAGAAAGGCGTCTAACCAGTCACAGTCGCAAGGTAGGCTGAGCACCGTGGCGGGCGGCAGCGGGTGG
CGGTCGGGGTTGTTTCTGGCGGAGGTGCTGCTGATGATGTAATTAAAGTAGGCGGTCTTGAGACGGCGGA
TGGTCGAGGTGAGGTGTGGCAGGCTTGAGATCCAGCTGTTGGGGTGAGTACTCCCTCTCAAAAGCGGGCA
TTACTTCTGCGCTAAGATTGTCAGTTTCCAAAAACGAGGAGGATTTGATATTCACCTGGCCCGATCTGGC
CATACACTTGAGTGACAATGACATCCACTTTGCCTTTCTCTCCACAGGTGTCCACTCCCAGGTCCAAGTT
TGCCACCATGGAGTTTCAGACCCAGGTACTCATGTCCCTGCTGCTCTGCATGTCTGGTGCGGCCGCCCAG
GAAAGCGCCACCAACTTCTACAAGTTCATCGACAGCTTCGCCAGCAGCACCTACATGAGCGAGGAAAGCG
GCAGCAGCGCCTACGACGCCAAGCGGGCCATCCAGAACAACCCCAACTACTGGTGCAGCTCCGGCAACCA
CGCCAACGACGAGGAAATCACCTGGACCGGCTACCTGAACACCAAGGGCTTCATCAAGGGCGTGAAGGTG
TCCTGGGCCTACAGCCCCGAGTTCGTGAAGATCAGCGTGTCCAGCGACGGCGAGAAGTACCGGACCATCA
TCCCCTACAAGAAGATCTCCAGCAACGAGGCCAGCTTCGACGAGATCTACTTCTTCAAGCGGCTGGAAGA
GGCCATGAGCATCAAGATCGGCCTGAAGAACGCCCGGCACAAGTACTTCGGCATCCGGGAAGTGAAGCTG
ATCGGCGGAGGCAACCCCTACTTCCTGCTGCTGAGCGGCATCAGCTCCGAGGAAGAGATGTGCCTGCAGG
TCGAGGAAGGCCTGATCAACAACGACAACACCGCCATCATCCTGGACAGCTGTACCAACGCCCTGGCCTC
CGGCGACGGCAGAGAGCTGTGGAAAACAAACAGCAACAACCAGGTCATCAGCGCCTTCAGCGACCCTCCC
AAGTGCCTGAGCGTGGTCAACCTGGACGACCTCGAGAACAACAAGATCGTGCTGTACGACTGCCTGCGGG
CCCTGGAAGATGGCGACGGAAAGAGCAACTGGATCTTCGAGAGCAACAGCCAGATCCGGCTGCAGAAGTC
TGGCGACGCCTTCTGCATCAGCCAGAAGAACATCTACGGCAACATCCCCGGCATCCACGACATCCTGCTG
AACCTGGATGTGTCCATCTACAGCAACTCCGCCCTGGACGATGACCACAACCCCGACAATACCATCGACG
GCAACCTGAACTCCTACTGGGCCAGCGCCACCTTCACCGACAACTACGACCACCTGGTGTACCTGGTGCT
GGACCTGAACAAGATCACCGACCTGAGCCGGATCAAGATCTACTGGGAGTACCCTCCCCTGCACTACAAT
ATCGCCGTGTCCACCGACAATCAGAACTTCGCCGTGGTGTCCGAGAACCTGGCCAACCCCGCCTACATCA
CCGTGGACTCCCTGAAGAATATGGAAACCCGGTATATCAAGATCAGCATGATCAAGACCCACCCCAAGCA
CGGCGAGCTGGGCGACAACTTCCTGTACGGCATCCGCAGCATCGAGGTGCAGGCCAACAACCTGGAAACC
GTGATCAACCACTGCCGGGACGCCGCCAACAGCGACGACGCCAGAGACAAGTATTTCGTCGAGTACATCA
CAGAGTTCGACAAGGACCTGACCAACAAGCTGATCAACCTCGAGGACGACGTGACCAAGAACGTGGCCAG
CATCAGCGACAATCTGGCCAAGCTGGAAGAACTGCTGCCCAACATCGAGACATGCCTGGAAGAGAAGAAA
ACCTACGATGAGGAACTGAAAGAGAGCAAAGAGAAGGCCAACGACCTCAACAACAAACTGAGCCTGCTGA
CCAGCGTGAACGTGAACACCCTGGACTCCGATATCCTGAAGCTGGGCATCCTGCCCGGCGACAGCTACAA
CTTCCCCGCCAACGATTGCGCCGTGATTAAGAACGTGCAGGAAAACCCTCTGAGCGGCTTCTACTGGATC
AAGCCCAAGTGCAGCCCTGAGCCCCTGCGGGTGTACTGCGACATGGACAGCTCCACCAGCATCTACATCT
GGAACGGCAACCCACCCAAGAGCCCCGATCACCTGATCACCAACATGATCAACTCCGTGAACGACATCCG
GCAGCACTGCGCCGAAGTGGGCCTGCAGCCTCTGATCCTGAGAAGCAAGAACCAGCTGAACAGCCTGATC
ATCTCTCTGAAGAAGATCGGCTACAGCCTGAACGGCAAAGTGAACATCCCTCTGGCCTACGACTACAGCT
GCGACCACGGCAGCTGCAGCGGCAGATTCCACGACCTGCTGAATGGCAACATCGACATCAGCACCCTGAT
CTACCTGAAGGCCAGCGAGAGCCCTGACAGCACCAAAGTGCGGCAGACCGCCGGCATCTCCTACGACGAC
GGCTCCTTCAAGTTCTTCAATCTGGAAACCAGCGACATCTCCGCCATCGTGTGCAGCACCAACAGCGCCG
AGAACGACGCCGCCCTGCAGTACCTGTCCATCAACTGCGAGACAACCGGCATGGAAGATAGCTTCCACAG
CATCGTGAATACCAATATCGTGGTGCTGTGCCCTCTGGGCTGCGACGATGAGAAGTATCACGACGCCTCC
ATCTATGGCAGCCGGGGCACCTACAGCGATAACAGCGCCATCTGCAGAGCCGCCATCCACTCCGACATCA
TCGACAACAAGGGCGGCCTGGTCAATGTGGCCATCGAGAGCGGCATGGACCACTACGTGGGCAGCATTAA
CAACAATATCGAGAGCATCTCCCTCAACAAGAACGAGAAGGGCCTGCTGGACATCATCCCTGAGGAAAAA
GAGGGCACCAACAACATCAGAGAGGAAAGCAGCATCTTCCACCACAAGACCATCCGGGTGTCCTCCCTGA
TCGAGGACTGTCCCCTGGACCTGTTCCTGTTCAACCAGGCTAGCTTCCTGGAAAAGGGAAACAACATCCG
GAACAACAAAGGCACCGAGCTGAAGTACAACGACGACGAGAACATGGCCGTGAAGAATTTCCACGAGCTG
ATCTCCAACCTGATGGAAAACATCGATGCCATCCACGGCGTGGACAGCAGCGTGATCAGCATTGTGCAGG
AAGAGACAATCCGGATCATCGAAAAGACCAAGAAAGAGCTGAAGCCCGCCGACATGCTGAGCAAGAAGCA
GATTGAGGACGCCATGAACCTGTACAACCTGGCCGAGAATCTGGCTATCTACCTGTACGATCTGAGCAGC
AAGTACATCCAGGATCTCGAGAAGCTGAAGAACACCCTCGAGGAACTCAAGGGCGCCCAGAAGGTGGCCC
ACAACTTCGGCACCTTCAAGCTGAACTACGAGACAATGAATTTCGCCACCCACTTCAGCCTGTTCGACAG
CAACCTCATCAAGAACAAAGAAAGCGTGTGGGGCTACAGCGACACCAACATCCTGGGCCACGAGAACAGC
ATCGGCCAGATGAACTCCGTGTCTAGCCAGGAAATCGGCGAGGGCTACTATGCCAAGCTGAAGGGACTGA
ACTTCTACGACTTCGACTTCAACATTGCCGTGCTGAGCAGAGGCACCGGCTGTCTGGGCGTGGTGTTCCG
GGCCAAGGACGACTTCAATTTCTACCTGTTTGACATCTGCGACAAGGATGGCACCAAGAGACTGAGCAAG
GTGGAAAACGGCCAGGTGCACATCCTGAAGAAGGTGGTCAACTCTGACGTGACCCTGAACAACCAGTGGA
ACAAGTACAAGATCATCACCAAGCACGCCAATATCGACATCTACGAGGTGGACAAGGACAACAACATGAT
TAAGATCCTGAGCAGCCTGGACGAGCGGTTCCTGTCCGGCACCGTGGGCCTGTACTCTCAGATCTACGGC
CTGGGCACCTTCTTTGACGACCTGGAAGTGATCGCCCTGCCCTGCACCCAGCTGAGCGAGCTGAACACAC
TGAACAAAAACGTGAAGTCCAACTGCCCCTACTACAAAGAGAACTATCTCAACAACCTCATGAGCTACGA
TATCATCTACAACCCTAACAACTACTTCAACTGGAACGTCGAGAAAGAGAACGAGCAGAACTACCTGCTG
TGCAGCAAGAACGAAGAGGAAGTGAAAAACGCCAAGGATGAGAAGGATATCTACACCATCGTGCTGCTGA
AGCTGCGCGAGTGCACCGACGGCACCTTTAACTTCGATATTCAGGTGTCCGACGACGAAACCGGGAATAT
CGCCAAGAAGCTGAGCTACATCTATATCCTGTTCCACTACAAGGACGAAAACAACTTCAACGCCCTCGAG
ATGAAGGACGGCAAGCTGGCTTTCCTGACAAACAAGAATGGCAAGAGCTTCATCCTGTCCGAGCGGAACG
AGGAAGAAAACGATAACAACAAAAACATTGAGAAGCGGTTCACCTTCGTGCAGAACGAATGGATCCACGT
GAACCTGCACTTCGACAAGTCCACCTTCAAAGTGATCATCATCACAAACAACAACGAGGACAAGTTCGTC
CTGAGCGCCAAGAGCCGGAACGACGTGCCCCTGGGCAAAGTGGGCTTCCTGGTGCACAATTTCGACGAAG
TGAAGTTCGACTCCATCCTGCTCAACAGCCCCACCATCACAAAGGTGGACGAGAACTTTCTGCAGGTCAA
AAGCAAGACCTGGGCCAATTGCGAGGACAGCGTGCACGTGCTGCACCGGCGGTTCAGCTGCGAGACTGAC
ATCTACCCCAATGAGGCCAAAGAAAAGCACATCAAGTGCATCAAGAATTTCTGCAAAGAGTGCTGCCTGT
ACCACACACAGCTGCTGGACTCCAACGAGAAGAACGAGTGCGAGAAGCACTGCAAGCAGAACGATAATCT
GGCCGCCAAGATGCAGACCCTGTTCGAGAAGTTCATCAATCGCTGCGTGTCCCTGAACGAGAATGAGGAC
TACGAAACCTGCGATAAGAACGACAAGAAATGCAAAAACAAAGTGTGCGTGCTGTGCTGCAAAAAGCACG
ACCCCACCACCAGCAAAGAACTGAAGGTGCTGCCCATGAACCAGTTCAAGAAGATTCAGGAAAACGAGAT
CATCGAGTGCCAGCTGCAGTGCAATATGATCCACTCCATCGGCGCGCCGTCGACCTCCATCACGGCCTAT
AAGAGTGAGGGGGAGTCAGCGGAGTTCTCCTTCCCACTCAACCTTGGAGAGGAAAGCCTGCAGGGAGAGT
TGAGATGGAAGGCAGAGAAGGCTCCTTCTTCCCAGTCCTGGATCACCTTCTCCCTAAAGAACCAAAAGGT
GTCTGTGCAGAAGTCTACTAGCAACCCCAAGTTCCAGCTGTCCGAAACGCTCCCACTCACCCTTCAGATA
CCCCAGGTCTCCCTTCAGTTTGCTGGTTCTGGCAACCTGACCCTGACTCTGGACAGAGGGATACTGTATC
AGGAAGTGAACCTGGTGGTGATGAAAGTGACTCAGCCCGACAGCAACACTTTGACCTGTGAGGTGATGGG
ACCCACCTCACCCAAGATGAGACTGATCTTGAAGCAGGAGAATCAGGAGGCCAGGGTCTCCAGGCAGGAG
AAAGTGATTCAAGTGCAGGCCCCTGAAGCAGGGGTGTGGCAATGTCTACTGAGTGAAGGTGAAGAGGTCA
AGATGGACTCCAAGATCCAGGTTTTATCCAAAGGGTTGAATTCCGGCGGCGGCTCCGGAGGCGGTACCGG
TGGCGGCGACCTAGCCCCACAGATGCTTCGAGAACTCCAGGAGACTAATGCGGCGCTGCAAGACGTGAGA
GAGCTCTTGCGACAGCAGGTCAAGGAGATCACCTTCCTGAAGAATACGGTGATGGAATGTGACGCCTGCG
GTCTAGACAGAAACCTGCCTCCACTAGCACCTCTGGGCCCACACCCAGAAACGCTGGTGAAAGTAAAAGA
TGCTGAAGATCAGTTGGGTGCACGAGTGGGTTACATCGAACTGGATCTCAACAGCGGTAAGATCCTTGAG
AGTTTTCGCCCCGAAGAACGTTTTCCAATGATGAGCACTTTTAAAGTTCTGCTATGTGGCGCGGTATTAT
CCCGTATTGACGCCGGGCAAGAGCAACTCGGTCGCCGCATACACTATTCTCAGAATGACTTGGTTGAGTA
CTCACCAGTCACAGAAAAGCATCTTACGGATGGCATGACAGTAAGAGAATTATGCAGTGCTGCCATAACC
ATGAGTGATAACACTGCGGCCAACTTACTTCTGACAACGATCGGAGGACCGAAGGAGCTAACCGCTTTTT
TGCACAACATGGGGGATCATGTAACTCGCCTTGATCGTTGGGAACCGGAGCTGAATGAAGCCATACCAAA
CGACGAGCGTGACACCACGATGCCTGTAGCAATGGCAACAACGTTGCGCAAACTATTAACTGGCGAACTA
CTTACTCTAGCTTCCCGGCAACAATTAATAGACTGGATGGAGGCGGATAAAGTTGCAGGACCACTTCTGC
GCTCGGCCCTTCCGGCTGGCTGGTTTATTGCTGATAAATCTGGAGCCGGTGAGCGTGGGTCTCGCGGTAT
CATTGCAGCACTGGGGCCAGATGGTAAGCCCTCCCGTATCGTAGTTATCTACACGACGGGGAGTCAGGCA
ACTATGGATGAACGAAATAGACAGATCGCTGAGATAGGTGCCTCACTGATTAAGCATTGGGGCCCTGACT
ACAAAGACCATGACGGTGATTATAAAGATCATGACATCGATTACAAGGATGACGATGACAAGGGCCCTCA
CCACCACCATCACCACTAATAATAAGGATCCCCCGACCTCGACCTCTGGCTAATAAAGGAAATTTATTTT
CATTGCAATAGTGTGTTGGAATTTTTTGTGTCTCTCACTCGGAAGGACATATGGGAGGGCAAATCATTTG
GTCGAGATCCCTCGGAGATCTCTAGCTAGAGGATCGATCCCCGCCCCGGACGAACTAAACCTGACTACGA
CATCTCTGCCCCTTCTTCGCGGGGCAGTGCATGTAATCCCTTCAGTTGGTTGGTACAACTTGCCAACTGG
GCCCTGTTCCACATGTGACACGGGGGGGGACCAAACACAAAGGGGTTCTCTGACTGTAGTTGACATCCTT
ATAAATGGATGTGCACATTTGCCAACACTGAGTGGCTTTCATCCTGGAGCAGACTTTGCAGTCTGTGGAC
TGCAACACAACATTGCCTTTATGTGTAACTCTTGGCTGAAGCTCTTACACCAATGCTGGGGGACATGTAC
CTCCCAGGGGCCCAGGAAGACTACGGGAGGCTACACCAACGTCAATCAGAGGGGCCTGTGTAGCTACCGA
TAAGCGGACCCTCAAGAGGGCATTAGCAATAGTGTTTATAAGGCCCCCTTGTTAACCCTAAACGGGTAGC
ATATGCTTCCCGGGTAGTAGTATATACTATCCAGACTAACCCTAATTCAATAGCATATGTTACCCAACGG
GAAGCATATGCTATCGAATTAGGGTTAGTAAAAGGGTCCTAAGGAACAGCGATATCTCCCACCCCATGAG
CTGTCACGGTTTTATTTACATGGGGTCAGGATTCCACGAGGGTAGTGAACCATTTTAGTCACAAGGGCAG
TGGCTGAAGATCAAGGAGCGGGCAGTGAACTCTCCTGAATCTTCGCCTGCTTCTTCATTCTCCTTCGTTT
AGCTAATAGAATAACTGCTGAGTTGTGAACAGTAAGGTGTATGTGAGGTGCTCGAAAACAAGGTTTCAGG
TGACGCCCCCAGAATAAAATTTGGACGGGGGGTTCAGTGGTGGCATTGTGCTATGACACCAATATAACCC
TCACAAACCCCTTGGGCAATAAATACTAGTGTAGGAATGAAACATTCTGAATATCTTTAACAATAGAAAT
CCATGGGGTGGGGACAAGCCGTAAAGACTGGATGTCCATCTCACACGAATTTATGGCTATGGGCAACACA
TAATCCTAGTGCAATATGATACTGGGGTTATTAAGATGTGTCCCAGGCAGGGACCAAGACAGGTGAACCA
TGTTGTTACACTCTATTTGTAACAAGGGGAAAGAGAGTGGACGCCGACAGCAGCGGACTCCACTGGTTGT
CTCTAACACCCCCGAAAATTAAACGGGGCTCCACGCCAATGGGGCCCATAAACAAAGACAAGTGGCCACT
CTTTTTTTTGAAATTGTGGAGTGGGGGCACGCGTCAGCCCCCACACGCCGCCCTGCGGTTTTGGACTGTA
AAATAAGGGTGTAATAACTTGGCTGATTGTAACCCCGCTAACCACTGCGGTCAAACCACTTGCCCACAAA
ACCACTAATGGCACCCCGGGGAATACCTGCATAAGTAGGTGGGCGGGCCAAGATAGGGGCGCGATTGCTG
CGATCTGGAGGACAAATTACACACACTTGCGCCTGAGCGCCAAGCACAGGGTTGTTGGTCCTCATATTCA
CGAGGTCGCTGAGAGCACGGTGGGCTAATGTTGCCATGGGTAGCATATACTACCCAAATATCTGGATAGC
ATATGCTATCCTAATCTATATCTGGGTAGCATAGGCTATCCTAATCTATATCTGGGTAGCATATGCTATC
CTAATCTATATCTGGGTAGTATATGCTATCCTAATTTATATCTGGGTAGCATAGGCTATCCTAATCTATA
TCTGGGTAGCATATGCTATCCTAATCTATATCTGGGTAGTATATGCTATCCTAATCTGTATCCGGGTAGC
ATATGCTATCCTAATAGAGATTAGGGTAGTATATGCTATCCTAATTTATATCTGGGTAGCATATACTACC
CAAATATCTGGATAGCATATGCTATCCTAATCTATATCTGGGTAGCATATGCTATCCTAATCTATATCTG
GGTAGCATAGGCTATCCTAATCTATATCTGGGTAGCATATGCTATCCTAATCTATATCTGGGTAGTATAT
GCTATCCTAATTTATATCTGGGTAGCATAGGCTATCCTAATCTATATCTGGGTAGCATATGCTATCCTAA
TCTATATCTGGGTAGTATATGCTATCCTAATCTGTATCCGGGTAGCATATGCTATCCTCATGATAAGCTG
TCAAACATGAGAATTTTCTTGAAGACGAAAGGGCCTCGTGATACGCCTATTTTTATAGGTTAATGTCATG
ATAATAATGGTTTCTTAGACGTCAGGTGGCACTTTTCGGGGAAATGTGCGCGGAACCCCTATTTGTTTAT
TTTTCTAAATACATTCAAATATGTATCCGCTCATGAGACAATAACCCTGATAAATGCTTCAATAATATTG
AAAAAGGAAGAGTATGAGTATTCAACATTTCCGTGTCGCCCTTATTCCCTTTTTTGCGGCATTTTGCCTT
CCTGTTTTTGCTCACCCAGAAACGCTGGTGAAAGTAAAAGATGCTGAAGATCAGTTGGGTGCACGAGTGG
GTTACATCGAACTGGATCTCAACAGCGGTAAGATCCTTGAGAGTTTTCGCCCCGAAGAACGTTTTCCAAT
GATGAGCACTTTTAAAGTTCTGCTATGTGGCGCGGTATTATCCCGTGTTGACGCCGGGCAAGAGCAACTC
GGTCGCCGCATACACTATTCTCAGAATGACTTGGTTGAGTACTCACCAGTCACAGAAAAGCATCTTACGG
ATGGCATGACAGTAAGAGAATTATGCAGTGCTGCCATAACCATGAGTGATAACACTGCGGCCAACTTACT
TCTGACAACGATCGGAGGACCGAAGGAGCTAACCGCTTTTTTGCACAACATGGGGGATCATGTAACTCGC
CTTGATCGTTGGGAACCGGAGCTGAATGAAGCCATACCAAACGACGAGCGTGACACCACGATGCCTGCAG
CAATGGCAACAACGTTGCGCAAACTATTAACTGGCGAACTACTTACTCTAGCTTCCCGGCAACAATTAAT
AGACTGGATGGAGGCGGATAAAGTTGCAGGACCACTTCTGCGCTCGGCCCTTCCGGCTGGCTGGTTTATT
GCTGATAAATCTGGAGCCGGTGAGCGTGGGTCTCGCGGTATCATTGCAGCACTGGGGCCAGATGGTAAGC
CCTCCCGTATCGTAGTTATCTACACGACGGGGAGTCAGGCAACTATGGATGAACGAAATAGACAGATCGC
TGAGATAGGTGCCTCACTGATTAAGCATTGGTAACTGTCAGACCAAGTTTACTCATATATACTTTAGATT
GATTTAAAACTTCATTTTTAATTTAAAAGGATCTAGGTGAAGATCCTTTTTGATAATCTCATGACCAAAA
TCCCTTAACGTGAGTTTTCGTTCCACTGAGCGTCAGACCCCGTAGAAAAGATCAAAGGATCTTCTTGAGA
TCCTTTTTTTCTGCGCGTAATCTGCTGCTTGCAAACAAAAAAACCACCGCTACCAGCGGTGGTTTGTTTG
CCGGATCAAGAGCTACCAACTCTTTTTCCGAAGGTAACTGGCTTCAGCAGAGCGCAGATACCAAATACTG
TTCTTCTAGTGTAGCCGTAGTTAGGCCACCACTTCAAGAACTCTGTAGCACCGCCTACATACCTCGCTCT
GCTAATCCTGTTACCAGTGGCTGCTGCCAGTGGCGATAAGTCGTGTCTTACCGGGTTGGACTCAAGACGA
TAGTTACCGGATAAGGCGCAGCGGTCGGGCTGAACGGGGGGTTCGTGCACACAGCCCAGCTTGGAGCGAA
CGACCTACACCGAACTGAGATACCTACAGCGTGAGCTATGAGAAAGCGCCACGCTTCCCGAAGGGAGAAA
GGCGGACAGGTATCCGGTAAGCGGCAGGGTCGGAACAGGAGAGCGCACGAGGGAGCTTCCAGGGGGAAAC
GCCTGGTATCTTTATAGTCCTGTCGGGTTTCGCCACCTCTGACTTGAGCGTCGATTTTTGTGATGCTCGT
CAGGGGGGCGGAGCCTATGGAAAAACGCCAGCAACGCGGCCTTTTTACGGTTCCTGGCCTTTTGCTGGCC
TTTTGCTCACATGTTCTTTCCTGCGTTATCCCCTGATTCTGTGGATAACCGTATTACCGCCTTTGAGTGA
GCTGATACCGCTCGCCGCAGCCGAACGACCGAGCGCAGCGAGTCAGTGAGCGAGGAAGCGGAAGAGCGCC
CAATACGCAAACCGCCTCTCCCCGCGCGTTGGCCGATTCATTAATGCAGCTGGCACGACAGGTTTCCCGA
CTGGAAAGCGGGCAGTGAGCGCAACGCAATTAATGTGAGTTAGCTCACTCATTAGGCACCCCAGGCTTTA
CACTTTATGCTTCCGGCTCGTATGTTGTGTGGAATTGTGAGCGGATAACAATTTCACACAGGAAACAGCT
ATGACCATGATTACGCCAAGCTCTAGCTAGAGGTCGACCAATTCTCATGTTTGACAGCTTATCATCGCAG
ATCCGGGCAACGTTGTTGCCATTGCTGCAGGCGCAGAACTGGTAGGTATGGAAGATCTATACATTGAATC
AATATTGGCAATTAGCCATATTAGTCATTGGTTATATAGCATAAATCAATATTGGCTATTGGCCATTGCA
TACGTTGTATCTATATCATAATATGTACATTTATATTGGCTCATGTCCAATATGACCGCCATGTTGACAT
TGATTATTGACTAGTTATTAATAGTAATCAATTACGGGGTCATTAGTTCATAGCCCATATATGGAGTTCC
GCGTTACATAACTTACGGTAAATGGCCCGCCTGGCTGACCGCCCAACGACCCCCGCCCATTGACGTCAAT
AATGACGTATGTTCCCATAGTAACGCCAATAGGGACTTTCCATTGACGTCAATGGGTGGAGTATTTACGG
TAAACTGCCCACTTGGCAGTACATCAAGTGTATCATATGCCAAGTCCGCCCCCTATTGACGTCAATGACG
GTAAATGGCCCGCCTGGCATTATGCCCAGTACATGACCTTACGGGACTTTCCTACTTGGCAGTACATCTA
CGTATTAGTCATCGCTATTACCATGGTGATGCGGTTTTGGCAGTACACCAATGGGCGTGGATAGCGGTTT
GACTCACGGGGATTTCCAAGTCTCCACCCCATTGACGTCAATGGGAGTTTGTTTTGGCACCAAAATCAAC
GGGACTTTCCAAAATGTCGTAATAACCCCGCCCCGTTGACGCAAATGGGCGGTAGGCGTGTACGGTGGGA
GGTCTATATAAGCAGAGCTCGTTTAGTGAACCGTCAGATCCTCACTCTCTTCCGCATCGCTGTCTGCGAG
GGCCAGCTGTTGGGCTCGCGGTTGAGGACAAACTCTTCGCGGTCTTTCCAGTACTCTTGGATCGGAAACC
CGTCGGCCTCCGAACGGTACTCCGCCACCGAGGGACCTGAGCGAGTCCGCATCGACCGGATCGGAAAACC
T
Features (pLannotate 1.2.2; 20 found; start..end, strand, type, name):
    184..273     +  intron         chimeric intron (fragment): chimera between introns from adenovirus and immunoglobulin heavy chain genes
    292..338     +  CDS            IgH signal sequence (fragment): signal sequence from the mouse immunoglobulin heavy chain variable region
   5098..5781    +  CDS            Cd4 (fragment): CD4_RAT - Experimental evidence at protein level: Swiss-Prot protein existence level 1. Integral membrane glycoprotein that plays an essential role in the immune response and serves multiple functions in responses against both external and internal offenses. In T-cells, functions primarily as a coreceptor for MHC class II molecule:peptide complex. The antigens presented by class II peptides are derived from extracellular proteins while class I peptides are derived from cytosolic proteins. Interacts simultaneously with the T-cell receptor (TCR) and the MHC class II presented by antigen presenti
   5818..5985    +  CDS            COMP (fragment): COMP_HUMAN - Experimental evidence at protein level: Swiss-Prot protein existence level 1. May play a role in the structural integrity of cartilage via its interaction with other extracellular matrix proteins such as the collagens and fibronectin. Can mediate the interaction of chondrocytes with the cartilage extracellular matrix through interaction with cell surface integrin receptors. Could play a role in the pathogenesis of osteoarthritis. Potent suppressor of apoptosis in both primary chondrocytes and transformed cells. Suppresses apoptosis by blocking the activation of caspase-3 and by in
   5993..6780    +  CDS            bla(M) (fragment): β-lactamase lacking the signal sequence; bla(M); allows cytosolic expression of β-lactamase
   6787..6852    +  CDS            3xFLAG: three tandem FLAG® epitope tags, followed by an enterokinase cleavage site
   6912..6967    +  polyA_signal   β-globin poly(A) signal: rabbit β-globin polyadenylation signal (Gil and Proudfoot, 1987)
   7481..9162    -  rep_origin     oriP (fragment): Epstein-Barr virus oriP replication origin (Yates et al., 2000)
   9289..9393    +  promoter       AmpR promoter: bla
   9394..10254   +  CDS            AmpR: β-lactamase; bla; confers resistance to ampicillin, carbenicillin, and related antibiotics
  10425..11013   +  rep_origin     ori: high-copy-number ColE1/pMB1/pBR322/pUC origin of replication
  11196..11288   +  CDS            lacI (fragment): lac repressor; lacI; The lac repressor binds to the lac operator to inhibit transcription in E. coli. This inhibition can be relieved by adding lactose or isopropyl-β-D-thiogalactopyranoside (IPTG).
  11301..11322   +  protein_bind   CAP binding site: CAP binding activates transcription in the presence of cAMP. E. coli catabolite activator protein
  11337..11367   +  promoter       lac promoter: promoter for the E. coli lac operon
  11371..11393   +  protein_bind   lac operator (fragment): The lac repressor binds to the lac operator to inhibit transcription in E. coli. This inhibition can be relieved by adding lactose or isopropyl-β-D-thiogalactopyranoside (IPTG). lac repressor encoded by lacI
  11487..11512   -  CDS            bla(M) (fragment): β-lactamase lacking the signal sequence; bla(M); allows cytosolic expression of β-lactamase
  11686..12065   +  enhancer       CMV enhancer: human cytomegalovirus immediate early enhancer
  12067..12266   +  promoter       CMV promoter: human cytomegalovirus (CMV) immediate early promoter
  12334..12372   +  misc_feature   Ad SA (fragment): adenovirus major late transcript splice acceptor (Friedrich and Soriano, 1991)
  12405..153     -  CDS            PTP (fragment) (across the origin): TERM_ADE02 - Experimental evidence at protein level: Swiss-Prot protein existence level 1. Protein covalently bound to the viral DNA that acts as a primer for viral genomic replication by DNA strand displacement. Assembles on the viral origin of replication in an initiation complex with viral polymerase, DBP, host NFIA and host POU2F1/OCT1. During initiation, the polymerase covalently couples the first dCTP with Ser- 580 of pTP. The terminal protein stimulates the template activity over 20 fold compared to protein-free templates. Neo-synthesized viral genomes are linked to two preterminal prot
