[The description below was written by a language model from this plasmid's Addgene catalogue record and pLannotate feature annotations shown in this document.]
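Description:
CCp1-COMP-blac-flag-his is a mammalian expression plasmid built on the pTT3 backbone, designed to secrete a pentamerised, tagged form of the ectodomain of the Plasmodium falciparum LCCL domain-containing protein CCp1 (PF3D7_1475500, also called LAP2). It is propagated in E. coli through a high-copy ColE1/pUC-type origin with ampicillin selection (AmpR under its own promoter). The backbone also carries an Epstein-Barr virus oriP fragment, which supports episomal maintenance in cells that supply EBNA1. Two sequence records, about 12.46 kb each and differing by two nucleotides, yield the same feature map.

Expression is driven by the CMV immediate-early enhancer and promoter. These are followed by adenovirus-derived leader and splice elements and a chimeric intron fragment, and the transcript ends at a rabbit β-globin polyadenylation signal. The open reading frame begins with an exogenous mouse immunoglobulin heavy-chain signal peptide that directs the protein into the secretory pathway. The synthetic CCp1 insert of roughly 4.9 kb lies between retained NotI and AscI sites and corresponds to the unannotated region of the feature tables. All NXS/T sequons in the insert have been changed to NXA, so that mammalian cells cannot add N-linked glycans. Downstream, in frame, are rat Cd4 domains 3 and 4, the coiled-coil segment of cartilage oligomeric matrix protein (COMP), which drives pentamer assembly, a β-lactamase lacking its signal sequence, a 3xFLAG tag and a 6xHis tag. The His tag is listed in the catalogue but not annotated in the tables.

Pentamerisation raises binding avidity, and the fused β-lactamase can serve as an enzymatic reporter. Both features suit this multimeric protein to detecting weak extracellular protein interactions. The associated publication describes a systematic screen of sporozoite membrane protein interactions.
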