Addgene plasmid #110999: CCp1-COMP-blac-flag-his
Purpose: Expresses pentamerised full-length protein ectodomain with no N-linked glycans in mammalian cells. Contains a C-terminal rat Cd4 d3+4 tag, COMP pentamerisation domain, flag- and 6xHis tags.
Depositing lab: Gavin Wright. Depositing organization: Wellcome Sanger Institute. Publication: Systematic Identification of Plasmodium Falciparum Sporozoite Membrane Protein Interactions Reveals an Essential Role for the p24 Complex in Host Infection. Knockel J, Dundas K, Yang ASP, Galaway F, Metcalf T, Gemert GV, Sauerwein RW, Rayner JC, Billker O, Wright GJ. Mol Cell Proteomics. 2021;20:100038. doi: 10.1074/mcp.RA120.002432. Epub 2021 Jan 27. PubMed 33515807.
Backbone
  Vector backbone: pTT3
  Backbone manufacturer: pTT3 was obtained from Yves Durocher, National Research Council of Canada-Biotechnology Research Institute
  Backbone size w/o insert (bp): 7661
  Vector type: Mammalian Expression
Growth in bacteria
  Bacterial resistance: Ampicillin, 100 μg/mL
  Growth temperature: 37°C
  Growth strain: DH5alpha
  Copy number: Unknown
Gene/Insert
  Gene/Insert name: LCCL domain-containing protein (CCp1) (alt names: PF3D7_1475500; LAP2)
  Species: Synthetic
  Insert size (bp): 4860
  Mutation: All NXT/S sites mutated to NXA, where X is any amino acid except Proline
  Entrez Gene: PF3D7_1475500 (a.k.a. PF3D7_1475500, PF14_0723)
  Promoter: CMV
  Tag / fusion protein: Exogenous signal peptide of mouse origin (N terminal on insert); rat Cd4d3+4, beta-lactamase, triple FLAG tag, 6xHis tag (C terminal on insert)
  Cloning method: Restriction Enzyme; 5′ cloning site Not1 (not destroyed); 3′ cloning site Asc1 (not destroyed)
Terms and licenses: Academic/Nonprofit Terms; Industry Terms: Not Available to Industry
How to cite: CCp1-COMP-blac-flag-his was a gift from Gavin Wright (Addgene plasmid # 110999 ; http://n2t.net/addgene:110999 ; RRID:Addgene_110999)
